Addgene plasmid #49089: pcDNA3.1-Clover-mRuby2
Purpose: Clover-mRuby2 tandem fusion for FRET calibration
Depositing lab: Kurt Beam. Depositing organization: University of Colorado Denver and Anschutz Medical Campus.
Backbone
  Vector backbone: pcDNA3-Clover (Addgene plasmid #40259)
  Backbone manufacturer: Michael Lin
  Backbone size w/o insert (bp): 6127
  Total vector size (bp): 6910
  Modifications to backbone: inserted NheI/DraIII fragment containing mRuby2 from Addgene plasmid #40260 into XbaI/DraIII site of Addgene plasmid #40259
  Vector type: Mammalian Expression
  Selectable markers: Neomycin (select with G418)
Growth in bacteria
  Bacterial resistance: Ampicillin, 100 μg/mL
  Growth temperature: 37°C
  Growth strain: DH5alpha
  Copy number: Low Copy
Gene/Insert
  Gene/Insert name: Clover-mRuby2 fusion
  Species: Synthetic; Aequorea victoria
  Promoter: CMV
  Cloning method: Restriction Enzyme; 5′ cloning site XbaI (destroyed during cloning); 3′ cloning site DraIII (not destroyed)
  Sequencing primers: 5′ T7; 3′ SP6
Terms and licenses: Academic/Nonprofit Terms; Industry Terms: Not Available to Industry
How to cite: pcDNA3.1-Clover-mRuby2 was a gift from Kurt Beam (Addgene plasmid # 49089 ; http://n2t.net/addgene:49089 ; RRID:Addgene_49089)
