[The description below was written by a language model from this plasmid's Addgene catalogue record and pLannotate feature annotations shown in this document.]
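Description:
pcDNA3.1-Clover-mRuby2 is a mammalian expression plasmid that encodes a tandem fusion of two fluorescent proteins, the green/yellow Clover (derived from Aequorea victoria GFP) and the red mRuby2 (derived from Entacmaea quadricolor). It was built on the pcDNA3-Clover backbone by inserting an mRuby2-containing restriction fragment from a related plasmid downstream of Clover, which destroyed the upstream XbaI site. In the annotated sequence the two coding regions lie in the same orientation. They are separated by a short linker carried over from the donor vector that includes a fragment of the T7 gene 10 leader and an Xpress epitope tag with its enterokinase site. Expression is driven by the human CMV immediate-early enhancer and promoter and terminated by the bovine growth hormone polyadenylation signal. T7 and SP6 promoters flank the insert and serve as sequencing primer sites.

The plasmid is propagated in E. coli through a ColE1/pUC-type origin with ampicillin selection from the β-lactamase gene, and an f1 origin is also present. The catalogue entry lists it as low copy, although the annotated origin is of the type usually described as high copy. For mammalian cells, an SV40 early promoter drives the neomycin phosphotransferase gene, followed by an SV40 polyadenylation signal, allowing G418 selection of stable transfectants. The catalogue gives a total size of 6,910 bp, slightly less than the 6,949 nt depositor sequence.

Clover and mRuby2 form a FRET donor–acceptor pair, and fusing them in one polypeptide fixes their stoichiometry at 1:1 and keeps them in close proximity. The stated purpose is FRET calibration, for which the fusion serves as a reference standard alongside experimental constructs tagged with these proteins.
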