Features (pLannotate 1.2.2; 24 found; start..end, strand, type, name):
     36..80      -  misc_feature   bom (fragment): basis of mobility region from pBR322
    235..614     +  enhancer       CMV enhancer: human cytomegalovirus immediate early enhancer
    615..818     +  promoter       CMV promoter: human cytomegalovirus (CMV) immediate early promoter
    814..847     +  LTR            5' LTR (truncated) (fragment): truncated 5' long terminal repeat (LTR) from HIV-1
    863..881     +  promoter       T7 promoter: promoter for bacteriophage T7 RNA polymerase
    947..1663    +  CDS            Clover: Clover is a basic (constitutively fluorescent) green/yellow fluorescent protein published in 2012, derived from Aequorea victoria. It is reported to be a rapidly-maturing weak dimer with high acid sensitivity.
   1665..1693    +  CDS            T7 tag (gene 10 leader) (fragment): leader peptide from bacteriophage T7 gene 10 promotes efficient translation in E. coli
   1697..1720    +  CDS            Xpress™ tag: Xpress™ epitope tag, including an enterokinase recognition and cleavage site
   1727..2437    +  CDS            mRuby2: mRuby2 is a basic (constitutively fluorescent) red fluorescent protein published in 2012, derived from Entacmaea quadricolor. It has moderate acid sensitivity.
   2501..2519    -  promoter       SP6 promoter: promoter for bacteriophage SP6 RNA polymerase
   2545..2769    +  polyA_signal   bGH poly(A) signal: bovine growth hormone polyadenylation signal
   2773..2794    +  promoter       SV40 promoter (fragment): SV40 enhancer and early promoter
   2815..3243    +  rep_origin     f1 ori (sequence partly withheld): f1 bacteriophage origin of replication; arrow indicates direction of (+) strand synthesis
   3257..3587    +  promoter       SV40 promoter: SV40 enhancer and early promoter
   3654..4445    +  CDS            neo: KKA2_KLEPN - Also known as kan, nptII. Experimental evidence at protein level: Swiss-Prot protein existence level 1. Resistance to kanamycin, neomycin, paromomycin, ribostamycin, butirosin and gentamicin B. From Klebsiella pneumoniae.
   4469..4627    +  CDS            ble (fragment): BLE_KLEPN - Experimental evidence at protein level: Swiss-Prot protein existence level 1. Binding protein with a strong affinity to the bleomycin family of antibiotics. Binds to CL990; an antimitotic-antibiotic compound. From Klebsiella pneumoniae.
   4622..4743    +  polyA_signal   SV40 poly(A) signal: SV40 polyadenylation signal
   4816..4832    -  protein_bind   lac operator: The lac repressor binds to the lac operator to inhibit transcription in E. coli. This inhibition can be relieved by adding lactose or isopropyl-β-D-thiogalactopyranoside (IPTG). lac repressor encoded by lacI
   4840..4870    -  promoter       lac promoter: promoter for the E. coli lac operon
   4885..4906    -  protein_bind   CAP binding site: CAP binding activates transcription in the presence of cAMP. E. coli catabolite activator protein
   4919..5011    -  CDS            lacI (fragment): lac repressor; lacI; The lac repressor binds to the lac operator to inhibit transcription in E. coli. This inhibition can be relieved by adding lactose or isopropyl-β-D-thiogalactopyranoside (IPTG).
   5194..5782    -  rep_origin     ori: high-copy-number ColE1/pMB1/pBR322/pUC origin of replication
   5953..6813    -  CDS            AmpR: β-lactamase; bla; confers resistance to ampicillin, carbenicillin, and related antibiotics
   6814..6918    -  promoter       AmpR promoter: bla
>Addgene plasmid #49089 | pcDNA3.1-Clover-mRuby2 | depositor full sequence | sequence record 114654 | pcDNA3.1-Clover-mRuby2 sequence 6949 bps
GACGGATCGGGAGATCTCCCGATCCCCTATGGTCGACTCTCAGTACAATCTGCTCTGATGCCGCATAGTT
AAGCCAGTATCTGCTCCCTGCTTGTGTGTTGGAGGTCGCTGAGTAGTGCGCGAGCAAAATTTAAGCTACA
ACAAGGCAAGGCTTGACCGACAATTGCATGAAGAATCTGCTTAGGGTTAGGCGTTTTGCGCTGCTTCGCG
ATGTACGGGCCAGATATACGCGTTGACATTGATTATTGACTAGTTATTAATAGTAATCAATTACGGGGTC
ATTAGTTCATAGCCCATATATGGAGTTCCGCGTTACATAACTTACGGTAAATGGCCCGCCTGGCTGACCG
CCCAACGACCCCCGCCCATTGACGTCAATAATGACGTATGTTCCCATAGTAACGCCAATAGGGACTTTCC
ATTGACGTCAATGGGTGGACTATTTACGGTAAACTGCCCACTTGGCAGTACATCAAGTGTATCATATGCC
AAGTACGCCCCCTATTGACGTCAATGACGGTAAATGGCCCGCCTGGCATTATGCCCAGTACATGACCTTA
TGGGACTTTCCTACTTGGCAGTACATCTACGTATTAGTCATCGCTATTACCATGGTGATGCGGTTTTGGC
AGTACATCAATGGGCGTGGATAGCGGTTTGACTCACGGGGATTTCCAAGTCTCCACCCCATTGACGTCAA
TGGGAGTTTGTTTTGGCACCAAAATCAACGGGACTTTCCAAAATGTCGTAACAACTCCGCCCCATTGACG
CAAATGGGCGGTAGGCGTGTACGGTGGGAGGTCTATATAAGCAGAGCTCTCTGGCTAACTAGAGAACCCA
CTGCTTACTGGCTTATCGAAATTAATACGACTCACTATAGGGAGACCCAAGCTTGGTACCGAGCTCGGAT
CCACTAGTAACGGCCGCCAGTGTGCTGGAATTCGGCATGGTGAGCAAGGGCGAGGAGCTGTTCACCGGGG
TGGTGCCCATCCTGGTCGAGCTGGACGGCGACGTAAACGGCCACAAGTTCAGCGTCCGCGGCGAGGGCGA
GGGCGATGCCACCAACGGCAAGCTGACCCTGAAGTTCATCTGCACCACCGGCAAGCTGCCCGTGCCCTGG
CCCACCCTCGTGACCACCTTCGGCTACGGCGTGGCCTGCTTCAGCCGCTACCCCGACCACATGAAGCAGC
ACGACTTCTTCAAGTCCGCCATGCCCGAAGGCTACGTCCAGGAGCGCACCATCTCTTTCAAGGACGACGG
TACCTACAAGACCCGCGCCGAGGTGAAGTTCGAGGGCGACACCCTGGTGAACCGCATCGAGCTGAAGGGC
ATCGACTTCAAGGAGGACGGCAACATCCTGGGGCACAAGCTGGAGTACAACTTCAACAGCCACAACGTCT
ATATCACGGCCGACAAGCAGAAGAACGGCATCAAGGCTAACTTCAAGATCCGCCACAACGTTGAGGACGG
CAGCGTGCAGCTCGCCGACCACTACCAGCAGAACACCCCCATCGGCGACGGCCCCGTGCTGCTGCCCGAC
AACCACTACCTGAGCCATCAGTCCGCCCTGAGCAAAGACCCCAACGAGAAGCGCGATCACATGGTCCTGC
TGGAGTTCGTGACCGCCGCCGGGATTACACATGGCATGGACGAGCTGTACAAGTCTAGCATGACTGGTGG
ACAGCAAATGGGTCGGGATCTGTACGACGATGACGATAAGGATCCGATGGTGTCTAAGGGCGAAGAGCTG
ATCAAGGAAAATATGCGTATGAAGGTGGTCATGGAAGGTTCGGTCAACGGCCACCAATTCAAATGCACAG
GTGAAGGAGAAGGCAATCCGTACATGGGAACTCAAACCATGAGGATCAAAGTCATCGAGGGAGGACCCCT
GCCATTTGCCTTTGACATTCTTGCCACGTCGTTCATGTATGGCAGCCGTACTTTTATCAAGTACCCGAAA
GGCATTCCTGATTTCTTTAAACAGTCCTTTCCTGAGGGTTTTACTTGGGAAAGAGTTACGAGATACGAAG
ATGGTGGAGTCGTCACCGTCATGCAGGACACCAGCCTTGAGGATGGCTGTCTCGTTTACCACGTCCAAGT
CAGAGGGGTAAACTTTCCCTCCAATGGTCCCGTGATGCAGAAGAAGACCAAGGGTTGGGAGCCTAATACA
GAGATGATGTATCCAGCAGATGGTGGTCTGAGGGGATACACTCATATGGCACTGAAAGTTGATGGTGGTG
GCCATCTGTCTTGCTCTTTCGTAACAACTTACAGGTCAAAAAAGACCGTCGGGAACATCAAGATGCCCGG
TATCCATGCCGTTGATCACCGCCTGGAAAGGTTAGAGGAAAGTGACAATGAAATGTTCGTAGTACAACGC
GAACACGCAGTTGCCAAGTTCGCCGGGCTTGGTGGTGGGATGGACGAGCTGTACAAGTAAGAATTCTGCA
GATATCCATCACACTGGCGGCCGCTCGAGCATGCATCTAGAGGGCCCTATTCTATAGTGTCACCTAAATG
CTAGAGCTCGCTGATCAGCCTCGACTGTGCCTTCTAGTTGCCAGCCATCTGTTGTTTGCCCCTCCCCCGT
GCCTTCCTTGACCCTGGAAGGTGCCACTCCCACTGTCCTTTCCTAATAAAATGAGGAAATTGCATCGCAT
TGTCTGAGTAGGTGTCATTCTATTCTGGGGGGTGGGGTGGGGCAGGACAGCAAGGGGGAGGATTGGGAAG
ACAATAGCAGGCATGCTGGGGATGCGGTGGGCTCTATGGCTTCTGAGGCGGAAAGAACCAGCTGGGGCTC
TAGGGGGTATCCCC
[124 nt withheld, positions 2815-2938]
C
[32 nt withheld, positions 2940-2971]
CA
[57 nt withheld, positions 2974-3030]
A
[49 nt withheld, positions 3032-3080]
CCTTTGACGTTGGAGTCCACGTTCTTT
[37 nt withheld, positions 3108-3144]
ACCCTATCTCGGTCTATTCTTTTGATTTATAAGGGATTTTGGGGATTTCGGCCTATTGGTTAAAAAATGA
GCTGATTTAACAAAAATTTAACGCGAATTAATTCTGTGGAATGTGTGTCAGTTAGGGTGTGGAAAGTCCC
CAGGCTCCCCAGGCAGGCAGAAGTATGCAAAGCATGCATCTCAATTAGTCAGCAACCAGGTGTGGAAAGT
CCCCAGGCTCCCCAGCAGGCAGAAGTATGCAAAGCATGCATCTCAATTAGTCAGCAACCATAGTCCCGCC
CCTAACTCCGCCCATCCCGCCCCTAACTCCGCCCAGTTCCGCCCATTCTCCGCCCCATGGCTGACTAATT
TTTTTTATTTATGCAGAGGCCGAGGCCGCCTCTGCCTCTGAGCTATTCCAGAAGTAGTGAGGAGGCTTTT
TTGGAGGCCTAGGCTTTTGCAAAAAGCTCCCGGGAGCTTGTATATCCATTTTCGGATCTGATCAAGAGAC
AGGATGAGGATCGTTTCGCATGATTGAACAAGATGGATTGCACGCAGGTTCTCCGGCCGCTTGGGTGGAG
AGGCTATTCGGCTATGACTGGGCACAACAGACAATCGGCTGCTCTGATGCCGCCGTGTTCCGGCTGTCAG
CGCAGGGGCGCCCGGTTCTTTTTGTCAAGACCGACCTGTCCGGTGCCCTGAATGAACTGCAGGACGAGGC
AGCGCGGCTATCGTGGCTGGCCACGACGGGCGTTCCTTGCGCAGCTGTGCTCGACGTTGTCACTGAAGCG
GGAAGGGACTGGCTGCTATTGGGCGAAGTGCCGGGGCAGGATCTCCTGTCATCTCACCTTGCTCCTGCCG
AGAAAGTATCCATCATGGCTGATGCAATGCGGCGGCTGCATACGCTTGATCCGGCTACCTGCCCATTCGA
CCACCAAGCGAAACATCGCATCGAGCGAGCACGTACTCGGATGGAAGCCGGTCTTGTCGATCAGGATGAT
CTGGACGAAGAGCATCAGGGGCTCGCGCCAGCCGAACTGTTCGCCAGGCTCAAGGCGCGCATGCCCGACG
GCGAGGATCTCGTCGTGACCCATGGCGATGCCTGCTTGCCGAATATCATGGTGGAAAATGGCCGCTTTTC
TGGATTCATCGACTGTGGCCGGCTGGGTGTGGCGGACCGCTATCAGGACATAGCGTTGGCTACCCGTGAT
ATTGCTGAAGAGCTTGGCGGCGAATGGGCTGACCGCTTCCTCGTGCTTTACGGTATCGCCGCTCCCGATT
CGCAGCGCATCGCCTTCTATCGCCTTCTTGACGAGTTCTTCTGAGCGGGACTCTGGGGTTCGAAATGACC
GACCAAGCGACGCCCAACCTGCCATCACGAGATTTCGATTCCACCGCCGCCTTCTATGAAAGGTTGGGCT
TCGGAATCGTTTTCCGGGACGCCGGCTGGATGATCCTCCAGCGCGGGGATCTCATGCTGGAGTTCTTCGC
CCACCCCAACTTGTTTATTGCAGCTTATAATGGTTACAAATAAAGCAATAGCATCACAAATTTCACAAAT
AAAGCATTTTTTTCACTGCATTCTAGTTGTGGTTTGTCCAAACTCATCAATGTATCTTATCATGTCTGTA
TACCGTCGACCTCTAGCTAGAGCTTGGCGTAATCATGGTCATAGCTGTTTCCTGTGTGAAATTGTTATCC
GCTCACAATTCCACACAACATACGAGCCGGAAGCATAAAGTGTAAAGCCTGGGGTGCCTAATGAGTGAGC
TAACTCACATTAATTGCGTTGCGCTCACTGCCCGCTTTCCAGTCGGGAAACCTGTCGTGCCAGCTGCATT
AATGAATCGGCCAACGCGCGGGGAGAGGCGGTTTGCGTATTGGGCGCTCTTCCGCTTCCTCGCTCACTGA
CTCGCTGCGCTCGGTCGTTCGGCTGCGGCGAGCGGTATCAGCTCACTCAAAGGCGGTAATACGGTTATCC
ACAGAATCAGGGGATAACGCAGGAAAGAACATGTGAGCAAAAGGCCAGCAAAAGGCCAGGAACCGTAAAA
AGGCCGCGTTGCTGGCGTTTTTCCATAGGCTCCGCCCCCCTGACGAGCATCACAAAAATCGACGCTCAAG
TCAGAGGTGGCGAAACCCGACAGGACTATAAAGATACCAGGCGTTTCCCCCTGGAAGCTCCCTCGTGCGC
TCTCCTGTTCCGACCCTGCCGCTTACCGGATACCTGTCCGCCTTTCTCCCTTCGGGAAGCGTGGCGCTTT
CTCAATGCTCACGCTGTAGGTATCTCAGTTCGGTGTAGGTCGTTCGCTCCAAGCTGGGCTGTGTGCACGA
ACCCCCCGTTCAGCCCGACCGCTGCGCCTTATCCGGTAACTATCGTCTTGAGTCCAACCCGGTAAGACAC
GACTTATCGCCACTGGCAGCAGCCACTGGTAACAGGATTAGCAGAGCGAGGTATGTAGGCGGTGCTACAG
AGTTCTTGAAGTGGTGGCCTAACTACGGCTACACTAGAAGGACAGTATTTGGTATCTGCGCTCTGCTGAA
GCCAGTTACCTTCGGAAAAAGAGTTGGTAGCTCTTGATCCGGCAAACAAACCACCGCTGGTAGCGGTGGT
TTTTTTGTTTGCAAGCAGCAGATTACGCGCAGAAAAAAAGGATCTCAAGAAGATCCTTTGATCTTTTCTA
CGGGGTCTGACGCTCAGTGGAACGAAAACTCACGTTAAGGGATTTTGGTCATGAGATTATCAAAAAGGAT
CTTCACCTAGATCCTTTTAAATTAAAAATGAAGTTTTAAATCAATCTAAAGTATATATGAGTAAACTTGG
TCTGACAGTTACCAATGCTTAATCAGTGAGGCACCTATCTCAGCGATCTGTCTATTTCGTTCATCCATAG
TTGCCTGACTCCCCGTCGTGTAGATAACTACGATACGGGAGGGCTTACCATCTGGCCCCAGTGCTGCAAT
GATACCGCGAGACCCACGCTCACCGGCTCCAGATTTATCAGCAATAAACCAGCCAGCCGGAAGGGCCGAG
CGCAGAAGTGGTCCTGCAACTTTATCCGCCTCCATCCAGTCTATTAATTGTTGCCGGGAAGCTAGAGTAA
GTAGTTCGCCAGTTAATAGTTTGCGCAACGTTGTTGCCATTGCTACAGGCATCGTGGTGTCACGCTCGTC
GTTTGGTATGGCTTCATTCAGCTCCGGTTCCCAACGATCAAGGCGAGTTACATGATCCCCCATGTTGTGC
AAAAAAGCGGTTAGCTCCTTCGGTCCTCCGATCGTTGTCAGAAGTAAGTTGGCCGCAGTGTTATCACTCA
TGGTTATGGCAGCACTGCATAATTCTCTTACTGTCATGCCATCCGTAAGATGCTTTTCTGTGACTGGTGA
GTACTCAACCAAGTCATTCTGAGAATAGTGTATGCGGCGACCGAGTTGCTCTTGCCCGGCGTCAATACGG
GATAATACCGCGCCACATAGCAGAACTTTAAAAGTGCTCATCATTGGAAAACGTTCTTCGGGGCGAAAAC
TCTCAAGGATCTTACCGCTGTTGAGATCCAGTTCGATGTAACCCACTCGTGCACCCAACTGATCTTCAGC
ATCTTTTACTTTCACCAGCGTTTCTGGGTGAGCAAAAACAGGAAGGCAAAATGCCGCAAAAAAGGGAATA
AGGGCGACACGGAAATGTTGAATACTCATACTCTTCCTTTTTCAATATTATTGAAGCATTTATCAGGGTT
ATTGTCTCATGAGCGGATACATATTTGAATGTATTTAGAAAAATAAACAAATAGGGGTTCCGCGCACATT
TCCCCGAAAAGTGCCACCTGACGTC
