>Addgene plasmid #49089 | pcDNA3.1-Clover-mRuby2 | addgene partial sequence | sequence record 114650 | CMV-F 5'-CGCAAATGGGCGGTAGGCGTG-3'
ACTAGAGAACCCACTGCTTACTGGCTTATCGAAATTAATACGACTCACTATAGGGAGACCCAAGCTTGGT
ACCGAGCTCGGATCCACTAGTAACGGCCGCCAGTGTGCTGGAATTCGGCATGGTGAGCAAGGGCGAGGAG
CTGTTCACCGGGGTGGTGCCCATCCTGGTCGAGCTGGACGGCGACGTAAACGGCCACAAGTTCAGCGTCC
GCGGCGAGGGCGAGGGCGATGCCACCAACGGCAAGCTGACCCTGAAGTTCATCTGCACCACCGGCAAGCT
GCCCGTGCCCTGGCCCACCCTCGTGACCACCTTCGGCTACGGCGTGGCCTGCTTCAGCCGCTACCCCGAC
CACATGAAGCAGCACGACTTCTTCAAGTCCGCCATGCCCGAAGGCTACGTCCAGGAGCGCACCATCTCTT
TCAAGGACGACGGTACCTACAAGACCCGCGCCGAGGTGAAGTTCGAGGGCGACACCCTGGTGAACCGCAT
CGAGCTGAAGGGCATCGACTTCAAGGAGGACGGCAACATCCTGGGGCACAAGCTGGAGTACAACTTCAAC
AGCCACAACGTCTATATCACGGCCGACAAGCAGAAGAACGGCATCAAGGCTAACTTCAAGATCCGCCACA
ACGTTGAGGACGGCAGCGTGCAGCTCGCCGACCACTACCAGCAGAACACCCCCATCGGCGACGGCCCCGT
GCTGCTGCCCGACAACCACTACCTGAGCCATCAGTCCGCCCTGAGCAAAGACCCCAACGAGAAGCGCGAT
CACATGGTCCTGCTGGAGTTCGTGACCGCCGCCGGGATTACACATGGCATGGACGAGCTGTACAAGTCTA
GCATGACTGGTGGACAGCAAATGGGTCGGGATCTGTACGACGATGACGATAAGGATCCGATGG
