>Addgene plasmid #49089 | pcDNA3.1-Clover-mRuby2 | addgene partial sequence | sequence record 114652 | BGH-rev 5'-TAGAAGGCACAGTCGAGG-3'
AATAGGGCCCTCTAGATGCATGCTCGAGCGGCCGCCAGTGTGATGGATATCTGCAGAATTCTTACTTGTA
CAGCTCGTCCATCCCACCACCAAGCCCGGCGAACTTGGCAACTGCGTGTTCGCGTTGTACTACGAACATT
TCATTGTCACTTTCCTCTAACCTTTCCAGGCGGTGATCAACGGCATGGATACCGGGCATCTTGATGTTCC
CGACGGTCTTTTTTGACCTGTAAGTTGTTACGAAAGAGCAAGACAGATGGCCACCACCATCAACTTTCAG
TGCCATATGAGTGTATCCCCTCAGACCACCATCTGCTGGATACATCATCTCTGTATTAGGCTCCCAACCC
TTGGTCTTCTTCTGCATCACGGGACCATTGGAGGGAAAGTTTACCCCTCTGACTTGGACGTGGTAAACGA
GACAGCCATCCTCAAGGCTGGTGTCCTGCATGACGGTGACGACTCCACCATCTTCGTATCTCGTAACTCT
TTCCCAAGTAAAACCCTCAGGAAAGGACTGTTTAAAGAAATCAGGAATGCCTTTCGGGTACTTGATAAAA
GTACGGCTGCCATACATGAACGACGTGGCAAGAATGTCAAAGGCAAATGGCAGGGGTCCTCCCTCGATGA
CTTTGATCCTCATGGTTTGAGTTCCCATGTACGGATTGCCTTCTCCTTCACCTGTGCATTTGAATTGGTG
GCCGTTGACCGAACCTTCCATGACCACCTTCATACGCATATTTTCCTTGATCAGCTCTTCGCCCTTAGAC
ACCATCGGATCCTTATCGTCATCGTCGTACAGATCCCGACCCATTTGCTGTCCACCAGTCATGCTAGACT
TGTACAGCTCGTCCATGCCATGTGTAATCCCGGCGGCGGTCACGAACTCCA
